Addgene plasmid #103727: LSB-hsa-miR-744-5p
Purpose: Used to sense miRNA activity using fluorescence based tools. hsa-miR-744-5p target in 3' UTR of of mKate. miRNA activity can be measured by the repression of mKate2 relative to EBFP2 fluorescent proteins . Plasmid is inherently unstable; please see Depositor Comments
Depositing lab: Ron Weiss. Depositing organization: Massachusetts Institute of Technology. Publication: A mixed antagonistic/synergistic miRNA repression model enables accurate predictions of multi-input miRNA sensor activity. Gam JJ, Babb J, Weiss R. Nat Commun. 2018 Jun 22;9(1):2430. doi: 10.1038/s41467-018-04575-0. PubMed 29934631.
Backbone
  Vector backbone: Low Sensor Backbone (LSB)
  Vector type: Mammalian Expression, Synthetic Biology
Growth in bacteria
  Bacterial resistance: Ampicillin and Kanamycin, 100 & 50 μg/mL
  Growth temperature: 30°C
  Growth strain: NEB Stable
  Copy number: High Copy
Gene/Insert
  Gene/Insert name: hsa-miR-744-5p target
  Species: H. sapiens (human)
  Promoter: EF-1a
  Cloning method: Gibson Cloning
Terms and licenses: Academic/Nonprofit Terms; Industry Terms: Not Available to Industry
Depositor comments: Please note that this plasmid is inherently unstable due to a repeating poly A element. We recommend performing a diagnostic digest on multiple colonies upon receipt. The depositors would like to note the presence of several discrepancies between the depositor sequence and physical plasmid sequence. In particular, the sequences upstream and downstream of the puromycin coding region have 10 bp insertions which do not affect the ability to perform puromycin selection. The sequences for those regions within the physical plasmids are as follows: Upstream of Puro: GAATTCGACCGCCTGTCTCAAGGTGCCACC; Downstream of Puro: GCTTTGAGACTACGCGTGAATTCACTCCTC. Please contact if you are interested in this plasmid prior to placing an order.
How to cite: LSB-hsa-miR-744-5p was a gift from Ron Weiss (Addgene plasmid # 103727)
