[The description below was written by a language model from this plasmid's Addgene catalogue record and pLannotate feature annotations shown in this document.]
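Description:
LSB-hsa-miR-744-5p is an 11 kb mammalian expression plasmid built on the Low Sensor Backbone (LSB) and designed as a two-colour fluorescent sensor of microRNA activity. It replicates in E. coli from a high-copy ColE1/pUC-type origin and carries both an ampicillin resistance gene (β-lactamase with its own promoter) and a kanamycin resistance gene (aph(3')-Ia). Both are used for bacterial selection.

The payload consists of two parallel transcription units in the same orientation. Each is driven by the human EF-1α core promoter with its intron A and ends in a rabbit β-globin polyadenylation signal. Gateway attB4, attB1 and attB2 scars flank the promoter and coding modules. The first unit expresses the red fluorescent protein mKate2, and according to the record a target site for human miR-744-5p sits in its 3' UTR. This site is not annotated separately in the feature table, but it would fall in the gap between the mKate2 cassette and its β-globin sequences. The second unit expresses the blue protein EBFP2 with no miRNA target and acts as an internal reference for delivery and expression. When miR-744-5p is active in a transfected cell, mKate2 output falls relative to EBFP2, so the red-to-blue ratio reports miRNA activity.

A puromycin N-acetyltransferase gene with a third β-globin poly(A) signal allows puromycin selection in mammalian cells, although no promoter for it is annotated. The depositor notes that the repeated poly(A) elements make the plasmid inherently unstable. They also report that the physical plasmid differs slightly from the deposited sequence, with short insertions flanking the puromycin coding region that do not impair selection.
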