Features (pLannotate 1.2.2; 28 found; start..end, strand, type, name):
     87..675     -  rep_origin     ori: high-copy-number ColE1/pMB1/pBR322/pUC origin of replication
    846..1706    -  CDS            AmpR: β-lactamase; bla; confers resistance to ampicillin, carbenicillin, and related antibiotics
   1707..1778    -  promoter       AmpR promoter: bla
   1857..2456    +  CDS            PuroR: puromycin N-acetyltransferase; pac from Streptomyces alboniger; confers resistance to puromycin
   2461..2541    +  CDS            HBB (fragment): HBB_PONPY - Experimental evidence at transcript level: Swiss-Prot protein existence level 2. Involved in oxygen transport from the lung to the various peripheral tissues. From Pongo pygmaeus (Bornean orangutan).
   2612..2667    +  polyA_signal   β-globin poly(A) signal: rabbit β-globin polyadenylation signal (Gil and Proudfoot, 1987)
   3646..3666    +  protein_bind   attB4: mutant version of attB; core recombination site for the Gateway® BP reaction BP Clonase™
   3734..3945    +  promoter       EF-1α core promoter: core promoter for human elongation factor EF-1α
   3946..4884    +  intron         EF-1α intron A: intron upstream of the start codon of human EF-1α
   4911..4931    +  protein_bind   attB1: mutant version of attB; core recombination site for the Gateway® BP reaction BP Clonase™
   4951..5646    +  CDS            mKate2: mKate2 is a basic (constitutively fluorescent) red fluorescent protein published in 2009, derived from Entacmaea quadricolor. It is reported to be a rapidly-maturing monomer with moderate acid sensitivity.
   5666..5690    -  protein_bind   attB2: mutant version of attB; recombination site for the Gateway® BP reaction BP Clonase™
   5834..5908    +  CDS            HBB (fragment): HBB_PONPY - Experimental evidence at transcript level: Swiss-Prot protein existence level 2. Involved in oxygen transport from the lung to the various peripheral tissues. From Pongo pygmaeus (Bornean orangutan).
   5979..6034    +  polyA_signal   β-globin poly(A) signal: rabbit β-globin polyadenylation signal (Gil and Proudfoot, 1987)
   6418..6443    +  misc_feature   SA: splice acceptor site
   7115..7135    +  protein_bind   attB4: mutant version of attB; core recombination site for the Gateway® BP reaction BP Clonase™
   7203..7414    +  promoter       EF-1α core promoter: core promoter for human elongation factor EF-1α
   7415..8353    +  intron         EF-1α intron A: intron upstream of the start codon of human EF-1α
   8380..8400    +  protein_bind   attB1: mutant version of attB; core recombination site for the Gateway® BP reaction BP Clonase™
   8411..9127    +  CDS            EBFP2: EBFP2 is a basic (constitutively fluorescent) blue fluorescent protein published in 2007, derived from Aequorea victoria. It is reported to be a rapidly-maturing monomer with moderate acid sensitivity.
   9135..9159    -  protein_bind   attB2: mutant version of attB; recombination site for the Gateway® BP reaction BP Clonase™
   9163..9243    +  CDS            HBB (fragment): HBB_PONPY - Experimental evidence at transcript level: Swiss-Prot protein existence level 2. Involved in oxygen transport from the lung to the various peripheral tissues. From Pongo pygmaeus (Bornean orangutan).
   9314..9369    +  polyA_signal   β-globin poly(A) signal: rabbit β-globin polyadenylation signal (Gil and Proudfoot, 1987)
   9752..9774    -  protein_bind   lac operator (fragment): The lac repressor binds to the lac operator to inhibit transcription in E. coli. This inhibition can be relieved by adding lactose or isopropyl-β-D-thiogalactopyranoside (IPTG). lac repressor encoded by lacI
   9778..9808    -  promoter       lac promoter: promoter for the E. coli lac operon
   9823..9844    -  protein_bind   CAP binding site: CAP binding activates transcription in the presence of cAMP. E. coli catabolite activator protein
   9857..9896    -  CDS            lacI (fragment): lac repressor; lacI; The lac repressor binds to the lac operator to inhibit transcription in E. coli. This inhibition can be relieved by adding lactose or isopropyl-β-D-thiogalactopyranoside (IPTG).
  10069..10878   +  CDS            KanR: aminoglycoside phosphotransferase; aph(3')-Ia; confers resistance to kanamycin in bacteria or G418 (Geneticin®) in eukaryotes
>Addgene plasmid #103727 | LSB-hsa-miR-744-5p | depositor full sequence | sequence record 196502 | Full Sequence
AATTGAGGGGATAACGCAGGAAAGAACATGTGAGCAAAAGGCCAGCAAAAGGCCAGGAACCGTAAAAAGG
CCGCGTTGCTGGCGTTTTTCCATAGGCTCCGCCCCCCTGACGAGCATCACAAAAATCGACGCTCAAGTCA
GAGGTGGCGAAACCCGACAGGACTATAAAGATACCAGGCGTTTCCCCCTGGAAGCTCCCTCGTGCGCTCT
CCTGTTCCGACCCTGCCGCTTACCGGATACCTGTCCGCCTTTCTCCCTTCGGGAAGCGTGGCGCTTTCTC
ATAGCTCACGCTGTAGGTATCTCAGTTCGGTGTAGGTCGTTCGCTCCAAGCTGGGCTGTGTGCACGAACC
CCCCGTTCAGCCCGACCGCTGCGCCTTATCCGGTAACTATCGTCTTGAGTCCAACCCGGTAAGACACGAC
TTATCGCCACTGGCAGCAGCCACTGGTAACAGGATTAGCAGAGCGAGGTATGTAGGCGGTGCTACAGAGT
TCTTGAAGTGGTGGCCTAACTACGGCTACACTAGAAGAACAGTATTTGGTATCTGCGCTCTGCTGAAGCC
AGTTACCTTCGGAAAAAGAGTTGGTAGCTCTTGATCCGGCAAACAAACCACCGCTGGTAGCGGTGGTTTT
TTTGTTTGCAAGCAGCAGATTACGCGCAGAAAAAAAGGATCTCAAGAAGATCCTTTGATCTTTTCTACGG
GGTCTGACGCTCAGTGGAACGAAAACTCACGTTAAGGGATTTTGGTCATGAGATTATCAAAAAGGATCTT
CACCTAGATCCTTTTAAATTAAAAATGAAGTTTTAAATCAATCTAAAGTATATATGAGTAAACTTGGTCT
GACAGTTACCAATGCTTAATCAGTGAGGCACCTATCTCAGCGATCTGTCTATTTCGTTCATCCATAGTTG
CCTGACTCCCCGTCGTGTAGATAACTACGATACGGGAGGGCTTACCATCTGGCCCCAGTGCTGCAATGAT
ACCGCGAGAACCACGCTCACCGGCTCCAGATTTATCAGCAATAAACCAGCCAGCCGGAAGGGCCGAGCGC
AGAAGTGGTCCTGCAACTTTATCCGCCTCCATCCAGTCTATTAATTGTTGCCGGGAAGCTAGAGTAAGTA
GTTCGCCAGTTAATAGTTTGCGCAACGTTGTTGCCATTGCTACAGGCATCGTGGTGTCACGCTCGTCGTT
TGGTATGGCTTCATTCAGCTCCGGTTCCCAACGATCAAGGCGAGTTACATGATCCCCCATGTTGTGCAAA
AAAGCGGTTAGCTCCTTCGGTCCTCCGATCGTTGTCAGAAGTAAGTTGGCCGCAGTGTTATCACTCATGG
TTATGGCAGCACTGCATAATTCTCTTACTGTCATGCCATCCGTAAGATGCTTTTCTGTGACTGGTGAGTA
CTCAACCAAGTCATTCTGAGAATAGTGTATGCGGCGACCGAGTTGCTCTTGCCCGGCGTCAATACGGGAT
AATACCGCGCCACATAGCAGAACTTTAAAAGTGCTCATCATTGGAAAACGTTCTTCGGGGCGAAAACTCT
CAAGGATCTTACCGCTGTTGAGATCCAGTTCGATGTAACCCACTCGTGCACCCAACTGATCTTCAGCATC
TTTTACTTTCACCAGCGTTTCTGGGTGAGCAAAAACAGGAAGGCAAAATGCCGCAAAAAAGGGAATAAGG
GCGACACGGAAATGTTGAATACTCATACTCTTCCTTTTTCAATATTATTGAAGCATTTATCAGGGTTATT
GTCTCATGAGCGGATACATATTTGAATGTAGCTCCGAATTTCTCGAGGGCTTGTCGACGACGGCGGTCTC
CGTCGTCAGGATCATGAATTCGACCCGCCTGCCACCATGACCGAGTACAAGCCCACGGTGCGCCTCGCCA
CCCGCGACGACGTCCCCCGGGCCGTACGCACCCTCGCCGCCGCGTTCGCCGACTACCCCGCCACGCGCCA
CACCGTCGACCCGGACCGCCACATCGAGCGGGTCACCGAGCTGCAAGAACTCTTCCTCACGCGCGTCGGG
CTCGACATCGGCAAGGTGTGGGTCGCGGACGACGGCGCCGCGGTGGCGGTCTGGACCACGCCGGAGAGCG
TCGAAGCGGGGGCGGTGTTCGCCGAGATCGGCCCGCGCATGGCCGAGTTGAGCGGTTCCCGGCTGGCCGC
GCAGCAACAGATGGAAGGCCTCCTGGCGCCGCACCGGCCCAAGGAGCCCGCGTGGTTCCTGGCCACCGTC
GGCGTCTCGCCCGACCACCAGGGCAAGGGTCTGGGCAGCGCCGTCGTGCTCCCCGGAGTGGAGGCGGCCG
AGCGCGCCGGGGTGCCCGCCTTCCTGGAGACATCCGCGCCCCGCAACCTCCCCTTCTACGAGCGGCTCGG
CTTCACCGTCACCGCCGACGTCGAGGTGCCCGAAGGACCGCGCACCTGGTGCATGACCCGCAAGCCCGGT
GCCTGATACGCGTGAATTCACTCCTCAGGTGCAGGCTGCCTATCAGAAGGTGGTGGCTGGTGTGGCCAAT
GCCCTGGCTCACAAATACCACTGAGATCTTTTTCCCTCTGCCAAAAATTATGGGGACATCATGAAGCCCC
TTGAGCATCTGACTTCTGGCTAATAAAGGAAATTTATTTTCATTGCAATAGTGTGTTGGAATTTTTTGTG
TCTCTCACTCGGAAGGACATATGGGAGGGCAAATCATTTAAAACATCAGAATGAGTATTTGGTTTAGAGT
TTGGCAACATATGCCCATATGCTGGCTGCCATGAACAAAGGTTGGCTATAAAGAGGTCATCAGTATATGA
AACAGCCCCCTGCTGTCCATTCCTTATTCCATAGAAAAGCCTTGACTTGAGGTTAGATTTTTTTTATATT
TTGTTTTGTGTTATTTTTTTCTTTAACATCCCTAAAATTTTCCTTACATGTTTTACTAGCCAGATTTTTC
CTCCTCTCCTGACTACTCCCAGTCATAGCTGTCCCTCTTCTCTTATGGAGATCCCTCGACCTGCAGCCCA
AGCTTGAATTCTCTAGAATTACCCTGTTATCCCTATGCTTGGTTTACCGAGCTCTTATTGGTTTTCAAAC
TTCATTGACTGTGCCCAACGCGCCTGGGAGCTCACGGGGACAGCCCCCCCCCAAAGCCCCCAGGGATGTA
ATTACGTCCCTCCCCCGCTAGGGGGCAGCAGCGAGCCGCCCGGGGCTCCGCTCCGGTCCGGCGCTCCCCC
CGCATCCCCGAGCCGGCAGCGTGCGGGGACAGCCCGGGCACGGGGAAGGTGGCACGGGATCGCTTTCCTC
TGAACGCTTCTCGCTGCTCTTTGAGCCTGCAGACACCTGGGGGGATACGGGGAAAAAGCTAGGCTGAAAG
ACCGGTTCTTAGAATGACACGCGCCTGGGAGCTCACGGGGACAGCCCCCCCCCAAAGCCCCCAGGGATGT
AATTACGTCCCTCCCCCGCTAGGGGGCAGCAGCGAGCCGCCCGGGGCTCCGCTCCGGTCCGGCGCTCCCC
CCGCATCCCCGAGCCGGCAGCGTGCGGGGACAGCCCGGGCACGGGGAAGGTGGCACGGGATCGCTTTCCT
CTGAACGCTTCTCGCTGCTCTTTGAGCCTGCAGACACCTGGGGGGATACGGGGAAAAAGCTAACTTCTGA
GACGACAACTTTGTATAGAAAAGTTGGCTCCGAATTCGCCCTTGACAGCAGAGATCCAGTTTGGTTAATT
AATTGGCTCCGGTGCCCGTCAGTGGGCAGAGCGCACATCGCCCACAGTCCCCGAGAAGTTGTGGGGAGGG
GTCGGCAATTGAACCGGTGCCTAGAGAAGGTGGCGCGGGGTAAACTGGGAAAGTGATGTCGTGTACTGGC
TCCGCCTTTTTCCCGAGGGTGGGGGAGAACCGTATATAAGTGCAGTAGTCGCCGTGAACGTTCTTTTTCG
CAACGGGTTTGCCGCCAGAACACAGGTAAGTGCCGTGTGTGGTTCCCGCGGGCCTGGCCTCTTTACGGGT
TATGGCCCTTGCGTGCCTTGAATTACTTCCACCTGGCTGCAGTACGTGATTCTTGATCCCGAGCTTCGGG
TTGGAAGTGGGTGGGAGAGTTCGAGGCCTTGCGCTTAAGGAGCCCCTTCGCCTCGTGCTTGAGTTGAGGC
CTGGCCTGGGCGCTGGGGCCGCCGCGTGCGAATCTGGTGGCACCTTCGCGCCTGTCTCGCTGCTTTCGAT
AAGTCTCTAGCCATTTAAAATTTTTGATGACCTGCTGCGACGCTTTTTTTCTGGCAAGATAGTCTTGTAA
ATGCGGGCCAAGATCTGCACACTGGTATTTCGGTTTTTGGGGCCGCGGGCGGCGACGGGGCCCGTGCGTC
CCAGCGCACATGTTCGGCGAGGCGGGGCCTGCGAGCGCGGCCACCGAGAATCGGACGGGGGTAGTCTCAA
GCTGGCCGGCCTGCTCTGGTGCCTGGCCTCGCGCCGCCGTGTATCGCCCCGCCCTGGGCGGCAAGGCTGG
CCCGGTCGGCACCAGTTGCGTGAGCGGAAAGATGGCCGCTTCCCGGCCCTGCTGCAGGGAGCTCAAAATG
GAGGACGCGGCGCTCGGGAGAGCGGGCGGGTGAGTCACCCACACAAAGGAAAAGGGCCTTTCCGTCCTCA
GCCGTCGCTTCATGTGACTCCACGGAGTACCGGGCGCCGTCCAGGCACCTCGATTAGTTCTCGAGCTTTT
GGAGTACGTCGTCTTTAGGTTGGGGGGAGGGGTTTTATGCGATGGAGTTTCCCCACACTGAGTGGGTGGA
GACTGAAGTTAGGCCAGCTTGGCACTTGATGTAATTCTCCTTGGAATTTGCCCTTTTTGAGTTTGGATCT
TGGTTCATTCTCAAGCCTCAGACAGTGGTTCAAAGTTTTTTTCTTCCATTTCAGGTGTCGTGAGAAGGGC
GAATTCGACCCAAGTTTGTACAAAAAAGCAGGCTGGATCCAGGTGCCACCATGGTGAGCGAGCTGATTAA
GGAGAACATGCACATGAAGCTGTACATGGAGGGCACCGTGAACAACCACCACTTCAAGTGCACATCCGAG
GGCGAAGGCAAGCCCTACGAGGGCACCCAGACCATGAGAATCAAGGCGGTCGAGGGCGGCCCTCTCCCCT
TCGCCTTCGACATCCTGGCTACCAGCTTCATGTACGGCAGCAAAACCTTCATCAACCACACCCAGGGCAT
CCCCGACTTCTTTAAGCAGTCCTTCCCCGAGGGCTTCACATGGGAGAGAGTCACCACATACGAAGATGGG
GGCGTGCTGACCGCTACCCAGGACACCAGCCTCCAGGACGGCTGCCTCATCTACAACGTCAAGATCAGAG
GGGTGAACTTCCCATCCAACGGCCCTGTGATGCAGAAGAAAACACTCGGCTGGGAGGCCTCCACCGAGAC
ACTGTACCCCGCTGACGGCGGCCTGGAAGGCAGAGCCGACATGGCCCTGAAGCTCGTGGGCGGGGGCCAC
CTGATCTGCAACCTTAAGACCACATACAGATCCAAGAAACCCGCTAAGAACCTCAAGATGCCCGGCGTCT
ACTATGTGGACAGGAGACTGGAAAGAATCAAGGAGGCCGACAAAGAGACATACGTCGAGCAGCACGAGGT
GGCTGTGGCCAGATACTGCGACCTCCCTAGCAAACTGGGGCACAAACTTAATTGAGAATTCTACCACCCA
GCTTTCTTGTACAAAGTGGTACGTCTCAAGACCAGAGGTCTCTGCTTCTCATCCGTGCTGTTAGCCCTAG
CCCCGCATGCTGTTAGCCCTAGCCCCGCATGCTGTTAGCCCTAGCCCCGCATGCTGTTAGCCCTAGCCCC
GCACAACCAGAAGAGACCTGTGCTTCACTCCTCAGGTGCAGGCTGCCTATCAGAAGGTGGTGGCTGGTGT
GGCCAATGCCCTGGCTCACAAATACCACTGAGATCTTTTTCCCTCTGCCAAAAATTATGGGGACATCATG
AAGCCCCTTGAGCATCTGACTTCTGGCTAATAAAGGAAATTTATTTTCATTGCAATAGTGTGTTGGAATT
TTTTGTGTCTCTCACTCGGAAGGACATATGGGAGGGCAAATCATTTAAAACATCAGAATGAGTATTTGGT
TTAGAGTTTGGCAACATATGCCCATATGCTGGCTGCCATGAACAAAGGTTGGCTATAAAGAGGTCATCAG
TATATGAAACAGCCCCCTGCTGTCCATTCCTTATTCCATAGAAAAGCCTTGACTTGAGGTTAGATTTTTT
TTATATTTTGTTTTGTGTTATTTTTTTCTTTAACATCCCTAAAATTTTCCTTACATGTTTTACTAGCCAG
ATTTTTCCTCCTCTCCTGACTACTCCCAGTCATAGCTGTCCCTCTTCTCTTATGGAGATCCCGAGCGGTG
CGTTTTTATGCTTGTAGTATTGTATAATGTTTTTAAGATCCAAGCTTCTGACCTCTTCTCTTCCTCCCAC
AGGGCCTCGAGACAATTGCATCGATGGTACCAGTGAAAGTCTGCAATGAATTCGAGTTGGCGCGCCTGTC
ATTCTAAATCTCTCTTTCAGCCTAAAGCTTTTTCCCCGTATCCCCCCAGGTGTCTGCAGGCTCAAAGAGC
AGCGAGAAGCGTTCAGAGGAAAGCGATCCCGTGCCACCTTCCCCGTGCCCGGGCTGTCCCCGCACGCTGC
CGGCTCGGGGATGCGGGGGGAGCGCCGGACCGGAGCGGAGCCCCGGGCGGCTCGCTGCTGCCCCCTAGCG
GGGGAGGGACGTAATTACATCCCTGGGGGCTTTGGGAGGGGGCTGTCCCCGTGAGCTCCCAGGCGCGCCT
GTCATTCTAAATCTCTCTTTCAGCCTAAAGCTTTTTCCCCGTATCCCCCCAGGTGTCTGCAGGCTCAAAG
AGCAGCGAGAAGCGTTCAGAGGAAAGCGATCCCGTGCCACCTTCCCCGTGCCCGGGCTGTCCCCGCACGC
TGCCGGCTCGGGGATGCGGGGGGAGCGCCGGACCGGAGCGGAGCCCCGGGCGGCTCGCTGCTGCCCCCTA
GCGGGGGAGGGACGTAATTACATCCCTGGGGGCTTTGGGGGGGGGCTGTCCCCGTGAGCTCCCAGGCGCG
CCAACTCGGTACCGTATCGATGTCGACGTTAACGCTAGTGATATCAACTTTGTATAGAAAAGTTGGCTCC
GAATTCGCCCTTGACAGCAGAGATCCAGTTTGGTTAATTAATTGGCTCCGGTGCCCGTCAGTGGGCAGAG
CGCACATCGCCCACAGTCCCCGAGAAGTTGTGGGGAGGGGTCGGCAATTGAACCGGTGCCTAGAGAAGGT
GGCGCGGGGTAAACTGGGAAAGTGATGTCGTGTACTGGCTCCGCCTTTTTCCCGAGGGTGGGGGAGAACC
GTATATAAGTGCAGTAGTCGCCGTGAACGTTCTTTTTCGCAACGGGTTTGCCGCCAGAACACAGGTAAGT
GCCGTGTGTGGTTCCCGCGGGCCTGGCCTCTTTACGGGTTATGGCCCTTGCGTGCCTTGAATTACTTCCA
CCTGGCTGCAGTACGTGATTCTTGATCCCGAGCTTCGGGTTGGAAGTGGGTGGGAGAGTTCGAGGCCTTG
CGCTTAAGGAGCCCCTTCGCCTCGTGCTTGAGTTGAGGCCTGGCCTGGGCGCTGGGGCCGCCGCGTGCGA
ATCTGGTGGCACCTTCGCGCCTGTCTCGCTGCTTTCGATAAGTCTCTAGCCATTTAAAATTTTTGATGAC
CTGCTGCGACGCTTTTTTTCTGGCAAGATAGTCTTGTAAATGCGGGCCAAGATCTGCACACTGGTATTTC
GGTTTTTGGGGCCGCGGGCGGCGACGGGGCCCGTGCGTCCCAGCGCACATGTTCGGCGAGGCGGGGCCTG
CGAGCGCGGCCACCGAGAATCGGACGGGGGTAGTCTCAAGCTGGCCGGCCTGCTCTGGTGCCTGGCCTCG
CGCCGCCGTGTATCGCCCCGCCCTGGGCGGCAAGGCTGGCCCGGTCGGCACCAGTTGCGTGAGCGGAAAG
ATGGCCGCTTCCCGGCCCTGCTGCAGGGAGCTCAAAATGGAGGACGCGGCGCTCGGGAGAGCGGGCGGGT
GAGTCACCCACACAAAGGAAAAGGGCCTTTCCGTCCTCAGCCGTCGCTTCATGTGACTCCACGGAGTACC
GGGCGCCGTCCAGGCACCTCGATTAGTTCTCGAGCTTTTGGAGTACGTCGTCTTTAGGTTGGGGGGAGGG
GTTTTATGCGATGGAGTTTCCCCACACTGAGTGGGTGGAGACTGAAGTTAGGCCAGCTTGGCACTTGATG
TAATTCTCCTTGGAATTTGCCCTTTTTGAGTTTGGATCTTGGTTCATTCTCAAGCCTCAGACAGTGGTTC
AAAGTTTTTTTCTTCCATTTCAGGTGTCGTGAGAAGGGCGAATTCGACCCAAGTTTGTACAAAAAAGCAG
GCTCGCCACCATGGTGAGCAAGGGCGAGGAGCTGTTCACCGGGGTGGTGCCCATCCTGGTCGAGCTGGAC
GGCGACGTAAACGGCCACAAGTTCAGCGTGAGGGGCGAGGGCGAGGGCGATGCCACCAACGGCAAGCTGA
CCCTGAAGTTCATCTGCACCACCGGCAAGCTGCCCGTGCCCTGGCCCACCCTCGTGACCACCCTGAGCCA
CGGCGTGCAGTGCTTCGCCCGCTACCCCGACCACATGAAGCAGCACGACTTCTTCAAGTCCGCCATGCCC
GAAGGCTACGTCCAGGAGCGCACCATCTTCTTCAAGGACGACGGCACCTACAAGACCCGCGCCGAGGTGA
AGTTCGAGGGCGACACCCTAGTGAACCGCATCGAGCTGAAGGGCGTCGACTTCAAGGAGGACGGCAACAT
CCTGGGGCACAAGCTGGAGTACAACTTCAACAGCCACAACATCTATATCATGGCCGTCAAGCAGAAGAAC
GGCATCAAGGTGAACTTCAAGATCCGCCACAACGTGGAGGACGGCAGCGTGCAGCTCGCCGACCACTACC
AGCAGAACACCCCCATCGGCGACGGCCCCGTGCTGCTGCCCGACAGCCACTACCTGAGCACCCAGTCCGT
GCTGAGCAAAGACCCCAACGAGAAGCGCGATCACATGGTCCTGCTGGAGTTCCGCACCGCCGCCGGGATC
ACTCTCGGCATGGACGAGCTGTACAAGTAATACCACCCAGCTTTCTTGTACAAAGTGGTACGCGTGAATT
CACTCCTCAGGTGCAGGCTGCCTATCAGAAGGTGGTGGCTGGTGTGGCCAATGCCCTGGCTCACAAATAC
CACTGAGATCTTTTTCCCTCTGCCAAAAATTATGGGGACATCATGAAGCCCCTTGAGCATCTGACTTCTG
GCTAATAAAGGAAATTTATTTTCATTGCAATAGTGTGTTGGAATTTTTTGTGTCTCTCACTCGGAAGGAC
ATATGGGAGGGCAAATCATTTAAAACATCAGAATGAGTATTTGGTTTAGAGTTTGGCAACATATGCCCAT
ATGCTGGCTGCCATGAACAAAGGTTGGCTATAAAGAGGTCATCAGTATATGAAACAGCCCCCTGCTGTCC
ATTCCTTATTCCATAGAAAAGCCTTGACTTGAGGTTAGATTTTTTTTATATTTTGTTTTGTGTTATTTTT
TTCTTTAACATCCCTAAAATTTTCCTTACATGTTTTACTAGCCAGATTTTTCCTCCTCTCCTGACTACTC
CCAGTCATAGCTGTCCCTCTTCTCTTATGGAGATCCCTCGACCTGCAGCCCAAGCTTGGCGTAATCATGG
TCATAGCTGTTTCCTGTGTGAAATTGTTATCCGCTCACAATTCCACACAACATACGAGCCGGAAGCATAA
AGTGTAAAGCCTGGGGTGCCTAATGAGTGAGCTAACTCACATTAATTGCGTTGCGCTCACTGCCCGCTTT
CCAGTCGGGAAACCTGTCGTGCCAGCGGATCGACAGTACTAAGCTTGGTCTAATACCCAATCTCTCGTCT
TATCCAGATGTTTTATACGCCTCTGGCCCGTGTCTCAAAATCTCTGATGTTACATTGCACAAGATAAAAT
AATATCATCATGAACAATAAAACTGTCTGCTTACATAAACAGTAATACAAGGGGTGTTATGAGCCATATT
CAACGGGAAACGTCGAGGCCGCGATTAAATTCCAACATGGATGCTGATTTATATGGGTATAAATGGGCTC
GCGATAATGTCGGGCAATCAGGTGCGACAATCTATCGCTTGTATGGGAAGCCCGATGCGCCAGAGTTGTT
TCTGAAACATGGCAAAGGTAGCGTTGCCAATGATGTTACAGATGAGATGGTCAGACTAAACTGGCTGACG
GAATTTATGCCTCTTCCGACCATCAAGCATTTTATCCGTACTCCTGATGATGCATGGTTACTCACCACTG
CGATCCCCGGAAAAACAGCATTCCAGGTATTAGAAGAATATCCTGATTCAGGTGAAAATATTGTTGATGC
GCTGGCAGTGTTCCTGCGCCGGTTGCATTCGATTCCTGTTTGTAATTGTCCTTTTAACAGCGATCGCGTA
TTTCGTCTCGCTCAGGCGCAATCACGAATGAATAACGGTTTGGTTGATGCGAGTGATTTTGATGACGAGC
GTAATGGCTGGCCTGTTGAACAAGTCTGGAAAGAAATGCATAAACTTTTGCCATTCTCACCGGATTCAGT
CGTCACTCATGGTGATTTCTCACTTGATAACCTTATTTTTGACGAGGGGAAATTAATAGGTTGTATTGAT
GTTGGACGAGTCGGAATCGCAGACCGATACCAGGATCTTGCCATCCTATGGAACTGCCTCGGTGAGTTTT
CTCCTTCATTACAGAAACGGCTTTTTCAAAAATATGGTATTGATAATCCTGATATGAATAAATTGCAGTT
TCATTTGATGCTCGATGAGTTTTTCTAATCAGAATTGGTTAATTGGTTGTAACACTGGCAGAGCATTACG
CTGACTTGACGGGACGGCGCAAGCTCATGACCAAAATCCCTTAACGTGAGTTACGCGTCGTTCCACTGAG
CGTCAGAGGTATCACTAGTATTACAGAGGTAAGTTATAACAGTCGCCTAACCC
