>Addgene plasmid #103727 | LSB-hsa-miR-744-5p | depositor partial sequence | sequence record 196503 | hsa-miR-744-5p target
TGCTGTTAGCCCTAGCCCCGCA
