>Addgene plasmid #103727 | LSB-hsa-miR-744-5p | addgene partial sequence | sequence record 266971 | mKate2-F 5'-ACCCGCTAAGAACCTCAAGA-3'
GGAGGCCGACAAAGAGACATACGTCGAGCAGCACGAGGTGGCTGTGGCCAGATACTGCGACCTCCCTAGC
AAACTGGGGCACAAACTTAATTGAGAATTCTACCACCCAGCTTTCTTGTACAAAGTGGTACGTCTCAAGA
CCAGAGGTCTCTGCTTCTCATCCGTGCTGTTAGCCCTAGCCCCGCATGCTGTTAGCCCTAGCCCCGCATG
CTGTTAGCCCTAGCCCCGCATGCTGTTAGCCCTAGCCCCGCACAACCAGAAGAGACCTGTGCTTCACTCC
TCAGGTGCAGGCTGCCTATCAGAAGGTGGTGGCTGGTGTGGCCAATGCCCTGGCTCACAAATACCACTGA
GATCTTTTTCCCTCTGCCAAAAATTATGGGGACATCATGAAGCCCCTTGAGCATCTGACTTCTGGCTAAT
AAAGGAAATTTATTTTCATTGCAATAGTGTGTTGGAATTTTTTGTGTCTCTCACTCGGAAGGACATATGG
GAGGGCAAATCATTTAAAACATCAGAATGAGTATTTGGTTTAGAGTTTGGCAACATATGCCCATATGCTG
GCTGCCATGAACAAAGGTTGGCTATAAAGAGGTCATCAGTATATGAAACAGCC
